>Addgene plasmid #132360 | ARR3tk-eGFP/SV40-mCherry | addgene full sequence | sequence record 260176 | Addgene NGS Result
CATGTTCTTTCCTGCGTTATCCCCTGATTCTGTGGATAACCGTATTACCGCCTTTGAGTGAGCTGATACC
GCTCGCCGCAGCCGAACGACCGAGCGCAGCGAGTCAGTGAGCGAGGAAGCGGAAGAGCGCCCAATACGCA
AACCGCCTCTCCCCGCGCGTTGGCCGATTCATTAATGCAGCTGGCACGACAGGTTTCCCGACTGGAAAGC
GGGCAGTGAGCGCAACGCAATTAATGTGAGTTAGCTCACTCATTAGGCACCCCAGGCTTTACACTTTATG
CTTCCGGCTCGTATGTTGTGTGGAATTGTGAGCGGATAACAATTTCACACAGGAAACAGCTATGACCATG
ATTACGCCAAGCGCGCAATTAACCCTCACTAAAGGGAACAAAAGCTGGAGCTGCAAGCTTAATGTAGTCT
TATGCAATACTCTTGTAGTCTTGCAACATGGTAACGATGAGTTAGCAACATGCCTTACAAGGAGAGAAAA
AGCACCGTGCATGCCGATTGGTGGAAGTAAGGTGGTACGATCGTGCCTTATTAGGAAGGCAACAGACGGG
TCTGACATGGATTGGACGAACCACTGAATTGCCGCATTGCAGAGATATTGTATTTAAGTGCCTAGCTCGA
TACATAAACGGGTCTCTCTGGTTAGACCAGATCTGAGCCTGGGAGCTCTCTGGCTAACTAGGGAACCCAC
TGCTTAAGCCTCAATAAAGCTTGCCTTGAGTGCTTCAAGTAGTGTGTGCCCGTCTGTTGTGTGACTCTGG
TAACTAGAGATCCCTCAGACCCTTTTAGTCAGTGTGGAAAATCTCTAGCAGTGGCGCCCGAACAGGGACT
TGAAAGCGAAAGGGAAACCAGAGGAGCTCTCTCGACGCAGGACTCGGCTTGCTGAAGCGCGCACGGCAAG
AGGCGAGGGGCGGCGACTGGTGAGTACGCCAAAAATTTTGACTAGCGGAGGCTAGAAGGAGAGAGATGGG
TGCGAGAGCGTCAGTATTAAGCGGGGGAGAATTAGATCGCGATGGGAAAAAATTCGGTTAAGGCCAGGGG
GAAAGAAAAAATATAAATTAAAACATATAGTATGGGCAAGCAGGGAGCTAGAACGATTCGCAGTTAATCC
TGGCCTGTTAGAAACATCAGAAGGCTGTAGACAAATACTGGGACAGCTACAACCATCCCTTCAGACAGGA
TCAGAAGAACTTAGATCATTATATAATACAGTAGCAACCCTCTATTGTGTGCATCAAAGGATAGAGATAA
AAGACACCAAGGAAGCTTTAGACAAGATAGAGGAAGAGCAAAACAAAAGTAAGACCACCGCACAGCAAGC
GGCCGCTGATCTTCAGACCTGGAGGAGGAGATATGAGGGACAATTGGAGAAGTGAATTATATAAATATAA
AGTAGTAAAAATTGAACCATTAGGAGTAGCACCCACCAAGGCAAAGAGAAGAGTGGTGCAGAGAGAAAAA
AGAGCAGTGGGAATAGGAGCTTTGTTCCTTGGGTTCTTGGGAGCAGCAGGAAGCACTATGGGCGCAGCGT
CAATGACGCTGACGGTACAGGCCAGACAATTATTGTCTGGTATAGTGCAGCAGCAGAACAATTTGCTGAG
GGCTATTGAGGCGCAACAGCATCTGTTGCAACTCACAGTCTGGGGCATCAAGCAGCTCCAGGCAAGAATC
CTGGCTGTGGAAAGATACCTAAAGGATCAACAGCTCCTGGGGATTTGGGGTTGCTCTGGAAAACTCATTT
GCACCACTGCTGTGCCTTGGAATGCTAGTTGGAGTAATAAATCTCTGGAACAGATTTGGAATCACACGAC
CTGGATGGAGTGGGACAGAGAAATTAACAATTACACAAGCTTAATACACTCCTTAATTGAAGAATCGCAA
AACCAGCAAGAAAAGAATGAACAAGAATTATTGGAATTAGATAAATGGGCAAGTTTGTGGAATTGGTTTA
ACATAACAAATTGGCTGTGGTATATAAAATTATTCATAATGATAGTAGGAGGCTTGGTAGGTTTAAGAAT
AGTTTTTGCTGTACTTTCTATAGTGAATAGAGTTAGGCAGGGATATTCACCATTATCGTTTCAGACCCAC
CTCCCAACCCCGAGGGGACCCGACAGGCCCGAAGGAATAGAAGAAGAAGGTGGAGAGAGAGACAGAGACA
GATCCATTCGATTAGTGAACGGATCTCGACGGTATCGGTTAACTTTTAAAAGAAAAGGGGGGATTGGGGG
GTACAGTGCAGGGGAAAGAATAGTAGACATAATAGCAACAGACATACAAACTAAAGAATTACAAAAACAA
ATTACAAAAATTCAAAATTTTATGGATCCAAGCTCAGATCCAAGCTTGGAGCTTATGATAGCATCTTGTT
CTTAGTCTTTTTCTTAATAGGGACATAAAGCCCACAAATAAAAATATGCCTGAAGAATGGGACAGGCATT
GGGCATTGTCCATGCCTAGTAAAGTACTCCAAGAACCTATTTGTATACTAGATGACACAATGTTCTAGCC
AAGCTTGGAGCTTATGATAGCATCTTGTTCTTAGTCTTTTTCTTAATAGGGACATAAAGCCCACAAATAA
AAATATGCCTGAAGAATGGGACAGGCATTGGGCATTGTCCATGCCTAGTAAAGTACTCCAAGAACCTATT
TGTATACTAGATGACACAATGTTCTAGCCAAGCTTATGATAGCATCTTGTTCTTAGTCTTTTTCTTAATA
GGGACATAAAGCCCACAAATAAAAATATGCCTGAAGAATGGGACAGGCATTGGGCATTGTCCATGCCTAG
TAAAGTACTCCAAGAACCTATTTGTATACTAGATGACACAATGTTCTAGGGGTACCGAGCTCGAGCCCGG
GCTCGAGATCTAGACTCTAGAGGGTATATAATGGAAGCTCGAATTCCAGCTTGGCATTCCGGTACTGTTG
GTAAAAAGCTTGGCATTCCGGTACTGTTGGTAAAGCCACCATGGTGAGCAAGGGCGAGGAGCTGTTCACC
GGGGTGGTGCCCATCCTGGTCGAGCTGGACGGCGACGTAAACGGCCACAAGTTCAGCGTGTCCGGCGAGG
GCGAGGGCGATGCCACCTACGGCAAGCTGACCCTGAAGTTCATCTGCACCACCGGCAAGCTGCCCGTGCC
CTGGCCCACCCTCGTGACCACCCTGACCTACGGCGTGCAGTGCTTCAGCCGCTACCCCGACCACATGAAG
CAGCACGACTTCTTCAAGTCCGCCATGCCCGAAGGCTACGTCCAGGAGCGCACCATCTTCTTCAAGGACG
ACGGCAACTACAAGACCCGCGCCGAGGTGAAGTTCGAGGGCGACACCCTGGTGAACCGCATCGAGCTGAA
GGGCATCGACTTCAAGGAGGACGGCAACATCCTGGGGCACAAGCTGGAGTACAACTACAACAGCCACAAC
GTCTATATCATGGCCGACAAGCAGAAGAACGGCATCAAGGTGAACTTCAAGATCCGCCACAACATCGAGG
ACGGCAGCGTGCAGCTCGCCGACCACTACCAGCAGAACACCCCCATCGGCGACGGCCCCGTGCTGCTGCC
CGACAACCACTACCTGAGCACCCAGTCCGCCCTGAGCAAAGACCCCAACGAGAAGCGCGATCACATGGTC
CTGCTGGAGTTCGTGACCGCCGCCGGGATCACTCTCGGCATGGACGAGCTGTACAAGTAAAGCGGCCGCG
ACTCTAGAGTCGAGAAGCTTGATGATCTGCGCAGCACCATGGCCTGAAATAACCTCTGAAAGAGGAACTT
GGTTAGGTACCTTCTGAGGCGGAAAGAACCAGCTGTGGAATGTGTGTCAGTTAGGGTGTGGAAAGTCCCC
AGGCTCCCCAGCAGGCAGAAGTATGCAAAGCATGCATCTCAATTAGTCAGCAACCAGGTGTGGAAAGTCC
CCAGGCTCCCCAGCAGGCAGAAGTATGCAAAGCATGCATCTCAATTAGTCAGCAACCATAGTCCCGCCCC
TAACTCCGCCCATCCCGCCCCTAACTCCGCCCAGTTCCGCCCATTCTCCGCCCCATGGCTGACTAATTTT
TTTTATTTATGCAGAGGCCGAGGCCGCCTCGGCCTCTGAGCTATTCCAGAAGTAGTGAGGAGGCTTTTTT
GGAGGCCTAGGCTTTTGCAAAAAGCTTACCATGGTGAGCAAGGGCGAGGAGGATAACATGGCCATCATCA
AGGAGTTCATGCGCTTCAAGGTGCACATGGAGGGCTCCGTGAACGGCCACGAGTTCGAGATCGAGGGCGA
GGGCGAGGGCCGCCCCTACGAGGGCACCCAGACCGCCAAGCTGAAGGTGACCAAGGGTGGCCCCCTGCCC
TTCGCCTGGGACATCCTGTCCCCTCAGTTCATGTACGGCTCCAAGGCCTACGTGAAGCACCCCGCCGACA
TCCCCGACTACTTGAAGCTGTCCTTCCCCGAGGGCTTCAAGTGGGAGCGCGTGATGAACTTCGAGGACGG
CGGCGTGGTGACCGTGACCCAGGACTCCTCCCTGCAGGACGGCGAGTTCATCTACAAGGTGAAGCTGCGC
GGCACCAACTTCCCCTCCGACGGCCCCGTAATGCAGAAGAAGACCATGGGCTGGGAGGCCTCCTCCGAGC
GGATGTACCCCGAGGACGGCGCCCTGAAGGGCGAGATCAAGCAGAGGCTGAAGCTGAAGGACGGCGGCCA
CTACGACGCTGAGGTCAAGACCACCTACAAGGCCAAGAAGCCCGTGCAGCTGCCCGGCGCCTACAACGTC
AACATCAAGTTGGACATCACCTCCCACAACGAGGACTACACCATCGTGGAACAGTACGAACGCGCCGAGG
GCCGCCACTCCACCGGCGGCATGGACGAGCTGTACAAGTAAGTCGACAATCAACCTCTGGATTACAAAAT
TTGTGAAAGATTGACTGGTATTCTTAACTATGTTGCTCCTTTTACGCTATGTGGATACGCTGCTTTAATG
CCTTTGTATCATGCTATTGCTTCCCGTATGGCTTTCATTTTCTCCTCCTTGTATAAATCCTGGTTGCTGT
CTCTTTATGAGGAGTTGTGGCCCGTTGTCAGGCAACGTGGCGTGGTGTGCACTGTGTTTGCTGACGCAAC
CCCCACTGGTTGGGGCATTGCCACCACCTGTCAGCTCCTTTCCGGGACTTTCGCTTTCCCCCTCCCTATT
GCCACGGCGGAACTCATCGCCGCCTGCCTTGCCCGCTGCTGGACAGGGGCTCGGCTGTTGGGCACTGACA
ATTCCGTGGTGTTGTCGGGGAAGCTGACGTCCTTTCCATGGCTGCTCGCCTGTGTTGCCACCTGGATTCT
GCGCGGGACGTCCTTCTGCTACGTCCCTTCGGCCCTCAATCCAGCGGACCTTCCTTCCCGCGGCCTGCTG
CCGGCTCTGCGGCCTCTTCCGCGTCTTCGCCTTCGCCCTCAGACGAGTCGGATCTCCCTTTGGGCCGCCT
CCCCGCCTGGAATTCGAGCTCGGTACCTTTAAGACCAATGACTTACAAGGCAGCTGTAGATCTTAGCCAC
TTTTTAAAAGAAAAGGGGGGACTGGAAGGGCTAATTCACTCCCAACGAAGACAAGATCTGCTTTTTGCTT
GTACTGGGTCTCTCTGGTTAGACCAGATCTGAGCCTGGGAGCTCTCTGGCTAACTAGGGAACCCACTGCT
TAAGCCTCAATAAAGCTTGCCTTGAGTGCTTCAAGTAGTGTGTGCCCGTCTGTTGTGTGACTCTGGTAAC
TAGAGATCCCTCAGACCCTTTTAGTCAGTGTGGAAAATCTCTAGCAGTAGTAGTTCATGTCATCTTATTA
TTCAGTATTTATAACTTGCAAAGAAATGAATATCAGAGAGTGAGAGGAACTTGTTTATTGCAGCTTATAA
TGGTTACAAATAAAGCAATAGCATCACAAATTTCACAAATAAAGCATTTTTTTCACTGCATTCTAGTTGT
GGTTTGTCCAAACTCATCAATGTATCTTATCATGTCTGGCTCTAGCTATCCCGCCCCTAACTCCGCCCAT
CCCGCCCCTAACTCCGCCCAGTTCCGCCCATTCTCCGCCCCATGGCTGACTAATTTTTTTTATTTATGCA
GAGGCCGAGGCCGCCTCGGCCTCTGAGCTATTCCAGAAGTAGTGAGGAGGCTTTTTTGGAGGCCTAGGGA
CGTACCCAATTCGCCCTATAGTGAGTCGTATTACGCGCGCTCACTGGCCGTCGTTTTACAACGTCGTGAC
TGGGAAAACCCTGGCGTTACCCAACTTAATCGCCTTGCAGCACATCCCCCTTTCGCCAGCTGGCGTAATA
GCGAAGAGGCCCGCACCGATCGCCCTTCCCAACAGTTGCGCAGCCTGAATGGCGAATGGG
[124 nt withheld, positions 6361-6484]
C
[91 nt withheld, positions 6486-6576]
A
[49 nt withheld, positions 6578-6626]
CCTTTGACGTTGGAGTCCACGTTCTTT
[37 nt withheld, positions 6654-6690]
ACCCTATCTCGGTCTATTCTTTTGATTTATAAGGGATTTTGCCGATTTCGGCCTATTGGTTAAAAAATGA
GCTGATTTAACAAAAATTTAACGCGAATTTTAACAAAATATTAACGCTTACAATTTAGGTGGCACTTTTC
GGGGAAATGTGCGCGGAACCCCTATTTGTTTATTTTTCTAAATACATTCAAATATGTATCCGCTCATGAG
ACAATAACCCTGATAAATGCTTCAATAATATTGAAAAAGGAAGAGTATGAGTATTCAACATTTCCGTGTC
GCCCTTATTCCCTTTTTTGCGGCATTTTGCCTTCCTGTTTTTGCTCACCCAGAAACGCTGGTGAAAGTAA
AAGATGCTGAAGATCAGTTGGGTGCACGAGTGGGTTACATCGAACTGGATCTCAACAGCGGTAAGATCCT
TGAGAGTTTTCGCCCCGAAGAACGTTTTCCAATGATGAGCACTTTTAAAGTTCTGCTATGTGGCGCGGTA
TTATCCCGTATTGACGCCGGGCAAGAGCAACTCGGTCGCCGCATACACTATTCTCAGAATGACTTGGTTG
AGTACTCACCAGTCACAGAAAAGCATCTTACGGATGGCATGACAGTAAGAGAATTATGCAGTGCTGCCAT
AACCATGAGTGATAACACTGCGGCCAACTTACTTCTGACAACGATCGGAGGACCGAAGGAGCTAACCGCT
TTTTTGCACAACATGGGGGATCATGTAACTCGCCTTGATCGTTGGGAACCGGAGCTGAATGAAGCCATAC
CAAACGACGAGCGTGACACCACGATGCCTGTAGCAATGGCAACAACGTTGCGCAAACTATTAACTGGCGA
ACTACTTACTCTAGCTTCCCGGCAACAATTAATAGACTGGATGGAGGCGGATAAAGTTGCAGGACCACTT
CTGCGCTCGGCCCTTCCGGCTGGCTGGTTTATTGCTGATAAATCTGGAGCCGGTGAGCGTGGGTCTCGCG
GTATCATTGCAGCACTGGGGCCAGATGGTAAGCCCTCCCGTATCGTAGTTATCTACACGACGGGGAGTCA
GGCAACTATGGATGAACGAAATAGACAGATCGCTGAGATAGGTGCCTCACTGATTAAGCATTGGTAACTG
TCAGACCAAGTTTACTCATATATACTTTAGATTGATTTAAAACTTCATTTTTAATTTAAAAGGATCTAGG
TGAAGATCCTTTTTGATAATCTCATGACCAAAATCCCTTAACGTGAGTTTTCGTTCCACTGAGCGTCAGA
CCCCGTAGAAAAGATCAAAGGATCTTCTTGAGATCCTTTTTTTCTGCGCGTAATCTGCTGCTTGCAAACA
AAAAAACCACCGCTACCAGCGGTGGTTTGTTTGCCGGATCAAGAGCTACCAACTCTTTTTCCGAAGGTAA
CTGGCTTCAGCAGAGCGCAGATACCAAATACTGTTCTTCTAGTGTAGCCGTAGTTAGGCCACCACTTCAA
GAACTCTGTAGCACCGCCTACATACCTCGCTCTGCTAATCCTGTTACCAGTGGCTGCTGCCAGTGGCGAT
AAGTCGTGTCTTACCGGGTTGGACTCAAGACGATAGTTACCGGATAAGGCGCAGCGGTCGGGCTGAACGG
GGGGTTCGTGCACACAGCCCAGCTTGGAGCGAACGACCTACACCGAACTGAGATACCTACAGCGTGAGCT
ATGAGAAAGCGCCACGCTTCCCGAAGGGAGAAAGGCGGACAGGTATCCGGTAAGCGGCAGGGTCGGAACA
GGAGAGCGCACGAGGGAGCTTCCAGGGGGAAACGCCTGGTATCTTTATAGTCCTGTCGGGTTTCGCCACC
TCTGACTTGAGCGTCGATTTTTGTGATGCTCGTCAGGGGGGCGGAGCCTATGGAAAAACGCCAGCAACGC
GGCCTTTTTACGGTTCCTGGCCTTTTGCTGGCCTTTTGCTCA
Features (pLannotate 1.2.2; 28 found; start..end, strand, type, name):
      1..125     +  rep_origin     RSF ori (fragment): Plasmids containing the RSF 1030 origin of replication can be propagated in E. coli cells that contain additional plasmids with compatible origins.
    127..219     +  CDS            lacI (fragment): lac repressor; lacI; The lac repressor binds to the lac operator to inhibit transcription in E. coli. This inhibition can be relieved by adding lactose or isopropyl-β-D-thiogalactopyranoside (IPTG).
    232..253     +  protein_bind   CAP binding site: CAP binding activates transcription in the presence of cAMP. E. coli catabolite activator protein
    268..298     +  promoter       lac promoter: promoter for the E. coli lac operon
    306..322     +  protein_bind   lac operator: The lac repressor binds to the lac operator to inhibit transcription in E. coli. This inhibition can be relieved by adding lactose or isopropyl-β-D-thiogalactopyranoside (IPTG). lac repressor encoded by lacI
    367..385     +  promoter       T3 promoter: promoter for bacteriophage T3 RNA polymerase
    413..639     +  promoter       RSV promoter: Rous sarcoma virus enhancer/promoter
    640..820     +  LTR            5' LTR (truncated): truncated 5' long terminal repeat (LTR) from HIV-1
    867..992     +  misc_feature   HIV-1 Ψ: packaging signal of human immunodeficiency virus type 1
    976..1339    +  CDS            HIV-1 gag (fragment): gag protein from human immunodeficiency virus 1; gag
   1485..1718    +  misc_feature   RRE: The Rev response element (RRE) of HIV-1 allows for Rev-dependent mRNA export from the nucleus to the cytoplasm.
   2095..2195    +  CDS            Rev (fragment): human immunodeficiency virus 1 (HIV-1) Rev protein; rev; enhances nuclear export of unspliced and incompletely spliced viral mRNAs
   2214..2331    +  misc_feature   cPPT/CTS: central polypurine tract and central termination sequence of HIV-1
   2888..2919    +  promoter       minP: minimal TATA-box promoter with low basal activity
   2981..3700    +  CDS            EGFP: the original enhanced GFP (Yang et al., 1996) mammalian codon-optimized
   3794..4151    +  promoter       SV40 promoter: SV40 enhancer and early promoter
   4161..4868    +  CDS            mCherry: mCherry is a basic (constitutively fluorescent) red fluorescent protein published in 2004, derived from Discosoma sp.. It is reported to be a very rapidly-maturing monomer with low acid sensitivity.
   4878..5466    +  misc_feature   WPRE: woodchuck hepatitis virus posttranscriptional regulatory element
   5483..5551    +  CDS            nef (fragment): NEF_HV1Z2 - Experimental evidence at protein level: Swiss-Prot protein existence level 1. Extracellular Nef protein targets CD4(+) T-lymphocytes for apoptosis by interacting with CXCR4 surface receptors. From Human immunodeficiency virus type 1 group M subtype D (isolate Z2/CDC-Z34) (HIV-1).
   5553..5786    +  LTR            3' LTR (ΔU3): self-inactivating 3' long terminal repeat (LTR) from HIV-1
   5858..5979    +  polyA_signal   SV40 poly(A) signal: SV40 polyadenylation signal
   6019..6154    +  rep_origin     SV40 ori: SV40 origin of replication
   6175..6193    -  promoter       T7 promoter: promoter for bacteriophage T7 RNA polymerase
   6201..6356    +  CDS            lacZα (fragment): LacZα fragment of β-galactosidase; lacZ fragment
   6361..6789    +  rep_origin     f1 ori (sequence partly withheld): f1 bacteriophage origin of replication; arrow indicates direction of (+) strand synthesis
   6842..6946    +  promoter       AmpR promoter: bla
   6947..7807    +  CDS            AmpR: β-lactamase; bla; confers resistance to ampicillin, carbenicillin, and related antibiotics
   7978..8566    +  rep_origin     ori: high-copy-number ColE1/pMB1/pBR322/pUC origin of replication
