[The description below was written by a language model from this plasmid's Addgene catalogue record and pLannotate feature annotations shown in this document.]
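Description:
ARR3tk-eGFP/SV40-mCherry is a third-generation-style, self-inactivating HIV-1 lentiviral reporter plasmid built to read out the transcriptional activity of the androgen receptor (AR). It derives from the 7TGC backbone, a dual-fluorescence reporter in which the original 7xTCF binding-site array has been replaced, by Gibson assembly, with an insert of roughly 530 bp carrying AR-responsive elements. In bacteria the plasmid replicates from a high-copy ColE1/pUC-type origin and is selected with ampicillin through the bla gene. An f1 origin, leftover lac and lacZα sequences, and T3 and T7 promoters are carried over from the cloning backbone.

The viral portion is transcribed from an RSV promoter fused to a truncated 5' LTR. This is followed by the Ψ packaging signal with a gag fragment, the RRE for Rev-dependent nuclear export, and the cPPT/CTS. It ends in a WPRE and a ΔU3 3' LTR, which inactivates LTR promoter activity after integration, with an SV40 poly(A) signal and SV40 origin lying outside the LTR.

Between these elements sit two expression units. The AR-responsive insert lies upstream of a minimal TATA-box promoter annotated as minP and drives EGFP, so green fluorescence rises with AR-dependent transcription. The feature table does not annotate the response elements themselves. The construct name suggests a tk-type minimal promoter, but the annotation only identifies a minimal promoter. Downstream, the SV40 enhancer/early promoter constitutively expresses mCherry. No drug marker is present, so mCherry identifies transduced cells and can serve as an internal reference for the EGFP signal. This design suits flow cytometry or imaging of AR output in transduced cells.
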