Addgene plasmid #132360: ARR3tk-eGFP/SV40-mCherry
Purpose: To measure transcriptional activity of Androgen Receptor
Depositing lab: Charles Sawyers. Depositing organization: Memorial Sloan-Kettering Cancer Center. Publication: GREB1 amplifies androgen receptor output in human prostate cancer and contributes to antiandrogen resistance. Lee E, Wongvipat J, Choi D, Wang P, Lee YS, Zheng D, Watson PA, Gopalan A, Sawyers CL. Elife. 2019 Jan 15;8. pii: 41913. doi: 10.7554/eLife.41913. PubMed 30644358.
Backbone
  Vector backbone: 7TGC
  Backbone manufacturer: Roel Nusse Lab
  Backbone size w/o insert (bp): 8094
  Total vector size (bp): 8626
  Modifications to backbone: 7xtcf binding site of 7TGC replaced with AR binding elements
  Vector type: Lentiviral
  Selectable markers: mCherry
Growth in bacteria
  Bacterial resistance: Ampicillin, 100 μg/mL
  Growth temperature: 37°C
  Growth strain: NEB Stable
  Copy number: High Copy
Gene/Insert
  Gene/Insert name: AR responsive elements
  Species: H. sapiens (human)
  Insert size (bp): 532
  Entrez Gene: AR (a.k.a. AIS, AR8, DHTR, HUMARA, HYSP1, KD, NR3C4, SBMA, SMAX1, TFM)
  Cloning method: Gibson Cloning
  Sequencing primers: 5′ GGCCCGAAGGAATAGAAG; 3′ AACGGGCCACAACTCCTC
Terms and licenses: Academic/Nonprofit Terms; Industry Terms: Not Available to Industry
How to cite: ARR3tk-eGFP/SV40-mCherry was a gift from Charles Sawyers (Addgene plasmid # 132360 ; http://n2t.net/addgene:132360 ; RRID:Addgene_132360)
