>Addgene plasmid #132360 | ARR3tk-eGFP/SV40-mCherry | depositor partial sequence | sequence record 254228 | AR responsive elements
GGATCCAAGCTCAGATCCAAGCTTGGAGCTTATGATAGCATCTTGTTCTTAGTCTTTTTCTTAATAGGGA
CATAAAGCCCACAAATAAAAATATGCCTGAAGAATGGGACAGGCATTGGGCATTGTCCATGCCTAGTAAA
GTACTCCAAGAACCTATTTGTATACTAGATGACACAATGTTCTAGCCAAGCTTGGAGCTTATGATAGCAT
CTTGTTCTTAGTCTTTTTCTTAATAGGGACATAAAGCCCACAAATAAAAATATGCCTGAAGAATGGGACA
GGCATTGGGCATTGTCCATGCCTAGTAAAGTACTCCAAGAACCTATTTGTATACTAGATGACACAATGTT
CTAGCCAAGCTTATGATAGCATCTTGTTCTTAGTCTTTTTCTTAATAGGGACATAAAGCCCACAAATAAA
AATATGCCTGAAGAATGGGACAGGCATTGGGCATTGTCCATGCCTAGTAAAGTACTCCAAGAACCTATTT
GTATACTAGATGACACAATGTTCTAGGGGTACCGAGCTCGAG
